Addgene plasmid #174911: pMSR:MSMEG_0769:Dendra
Purpose: C-term fluorescent fusion
Depositing lab: Keith Derbyshire & Joseph Wade. Depositing organization: Wadsworth Center, New York State Department of Health. Publication: A Mycobacterial Systems Resource for the Research Community. Judd JA, Canestrari J, Clark R, Joseph A, Lapierre P, Lasek-Nesselquist E, Mir M, Palumbo M, Smith C, Stone M, Upadhyay A, Wirth SE, Dedrick RM, Meier CG, Russell DA, Dills A, Dove E, Kester J, Wolf ID, Zhu J, Rubin ER, Fortune S, Hatfull GF, Gray TA, Wade JT, Derbyshire KM. mBio. 2021 Mar 2;12(2). pii: mBio.02401-20. doi: 10.1128/mBio.02401-20. PubMed 33653882.
Backbone
  Vector backbone: pMSR:Dendra
  Vector type: Bacterial Expression ; Integrating Mycobacterial Expression Vector attL5. T7 expression in E. coli
Growth in bacteria
  Bacterial resistance: Apramycin, 25 μg/mL
  Growth temperature: 37°C
  Growth strain: DH5alpha
  Copy number: High Copy
Gene/Insert
  Gene/Insert name: MSMEG_0769
  Species: M. smegmatis
  Promoter: pmycTetO
  Tag / fusion protein: Gly-Ala Linker/Dendra2/1x Flag Tag (C terminal on insert)
  Cloning method: Ligation Independent Cloning
  Sequencing primers: 5′ TGATAGAGTTTGTCCTCCCTATCAG; 3′ TCCATATGCACCTTGACACG
Resource information
  A portion of this plasmid was derived from a plasmid made by: CP000480.1
Terms and licenses: Academic/Nonprofit Terms; Industry Terms: Not Available to Industry
Depositor comments: 5' cloning site: AseI (destroyed), 3' cloning site: HindIII (not destroyed)
How to cite: pMSR:MSMEG_0769:Dendra was a gift from Keith Derbyshire & Joseph Wade (Addgene plasmid # 174911 ; http://n2t.net/addgene:174911 ; RRID:Addgene_174911)
