[The description below was written by a language model from this plasmid's Addgene catalogue record and pLannotate feature annotations shown in this document.]
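Description:
pMSR:MSMEG_0769:Dendra is a 6.1 kb integrating mycobacterial expression vector built on the pMSR:Dendra backbone and belonging to a systematic resource of tagged Mycobacterium smegmatis genes. It is maintained in E. coli through a high-copy ColE1/pUC-type origin and selected with apramycin, resistance being provided by the aac(3)IV aminoglycoside acetyltransferase gene. The plasmid has no annotated mycobacterial replication origin. Instead it carries the mycobacteriophage L5 integrase gene, with a fragment of the neighbouring phage gene 32. The integrase mediates site-specific recombination into the L5 attachment site of the mycobacterial chromosome, giving stable single-copy insertion. The phage attachment site itself is not separately annotated in the feature table.

The payload is the M. smegmatis open reading frame MSMEG_0769, inserted by ligation-independent cloning. The annotation software matches this roughly 1.2 kb coding sequence to the M. tuberculosis MetZ protein, an O-succinylhomoserine sulfhydrylase that forms homocysteine, which suggests it is a homologue. The record itself gives no function for the gene. The gene is fused at its C terminus, through a Gly-Ala linker, to the green-to-red photoconvertible fluorescent protein Dendra2, followed by a single FLAG epitope. Expression in mycobacteria is driven by the pmycTetO promoter. Its tet operator elements account for the short matches that the software labels as TRE promoter fragments, and they would allow Tet repressor-based regulation where a repressor is supplied. A T7 promoter just upstream of the ORF and a T7 terminator after the tag also permit expression in T7 polymerase-bearing E. coli strains. The stated purpose is a C-terminal fluorescent fusion, suited to localisation imaging in live mycobacteria, and the FLAG tag allows immunodetection or affinity capture.
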