Features (pLannotate 1.2.2; 14 found; start..end, strand, type, name):
    123..227     +  CDS            Y4104_STRCO (fragment): Protein inferred from homology: Swiss-Prot protein existence level 3. From Streptomyces coelicolor (strain ATCC BAA-471 / A3(2) / M145).
    285..304     +  promoter       tight TRE promoter (fragment): Tet-responsive promoter PTight, consisting of seven tet operator sequences followed by the minimal CMV promoter
    311..328     +  promoter       tight TRE promoter (fragment): Tet-responsive promoter PTight, consisting of seven tet operator sequences followed by the minimal CMV promoter
    342..360     +  promoter       T7 promoter: promoter for bacteriophage T7 RNA polymerase
    376..1590    +  CDS            metZ: METZ_MYCTU - Experimental evidence at protein level: Swiss-Prot protein existence level 1. Catalyzes the formation of L-homocysteine from O-succinyl-L- homoserine (OSHS) and hydrogen sulfide. From Mycobacterium tuberculosis (strain ATCC 25618 / H37Rv).
   1612..2298    +  CDS            Dendra2: Dendra2 is a photoconvertible green fluorescent protein published in 2006, derived from Dendronephthya sp.. It has high acid sensitivity.
   2338..2358    +  CDS            FLAG (fragment): FLAG® epitope tag, followed by an enterokinase cleavage site
   2367..2409    +  terminator     T7 terminator (fragment): transcription terminator for bacteriophage T7 RNA polymerase
   2615..3415    +  CDS            ApmR: aminoglycoside 3-N-acetyltransferase type IV ; aac(3)IV; confers resistance to apramycin (Paget and Davies, 1996)
   3482..3499    -  misc_feature   MCS (fragment): pBluescript multiple cloning site
   3540..4128    +  rep_origin     ori: high-copy-number ColE1/pMB1/pBR322/pUC origin of replication
   4296..4324    +  misc_feature   MCS (fragment): pUC18/19 multiple cloning site
   4884..5996    +  CDS            33: VINT_BPML5 - Also known as int. Protein inferred from homology: Swiss-Prot protein existence level 3. Integrase is necessary for integration of the phage into the host genome by site-specific recombination. From Mycobacterium phage L5 (Mycobacteriophage L5).
   6058..67      -  CDS            32 (fragment) (across the origin): VG32_BPML5 - Protein predicted: Swiss-Prot protein existence level 4. From Mycobacterium phage L5 (Mycobacteriophage L5).
>Addgene plasmid #174911 | pMSR:MSMEG_0769:Dendra | addgene full sequence | sequence record 345460 | Addgene NGS Result
CGCCGCTCTGTGCGGAGACCTGGGCACCAGCCCCGCCGCCGCCAGGAGCATTGCCGTTCCCGCCAGAAAT
CTAGACGGTGACCACAACGCGCCCGCTTTGATCGGGGACGTCGAAATATTGGATCGTCGGCACCGTCACG
GCCGTGGGAGGCGGCACGATCCGCGACGTGATGATCGGCCGCATCCCCACGGTGCTGCGCAGTGAGCTCT
ACGCCATCCCGGCGTTGATCTGTGCGTTCGCACGCACAGGCCCGGTGTGAGAAGGGTCTCTGACGAGCGG
GAGAACTCCCTATCAGTGATAGAGTTTGTCCTCCCTATCAGTGATAGATAGGCTTAAGGAGTAATACGAC
TCACTATAGGGAGAAGGAGGCCATTATGACCGACGACATCCCATCCGTTCGCATCCCGGCGCCCCTGCCC
GACGGCGTGAGCCAGGCGACCATCGGCGTGCGCGGCGGCCTGCTGCGTTCGGGTTTCGAAGAGACCGCCG
AGGCGATGTATCTGACGTCGGGTTACGTCTACGAGACCGCCGCGGCCGCCGAGAAGGCGTTCACCGGCGA
CATCGACCGCTACGTGTACTCGCGTTACGGCAACCCGACGATATCGATGTTCGAGGAGCGGTTGCGGCTC
ATCGAGGGCGCGCCCGCGTGTTTCGCGACCGCCACCGGCATGGCCGCGGTGTTCACCGCGCTCGGGGCGC
TGCTGGGGGCGGGGGACCGGTTGGTCGCCGCGCGCAGCCTGTTCGGATCGTGTTTCGTGGTGTGCAACGA
GATCCTGCCGCGCTGGGGGGTCGAGACCGTGTTCGTCGACGGCGACGATCTCTCGCAGTGGGAGGAAGCC
CTTTCGGTGCCCACGACGGCGGTGTTCTTCGAGACGCCGTCGAACCCCATGCAGTCGCTGGTCGACATCG
CCGCGGTATCGGAGATGGCCCACGCCGCAGGTGCGAAAGTGGTGCTGGACAATGTGTTCGCCACACCGCT
GCTGCAGCAGGGCATCCCGATGGGCGCCGATGTGGTGGTGTACTCGGGCACCAAGCACATCGACGGCCAG
GGCCGTGTGCTCGGCGGGGCCATCCTCGGTGATCAGGAGTACATCGACGGCCCGGTGCAGAAGCTCATGC
GCCACACCGGCCCCGCGATCAGCGCGTTCAACGCCTGGGTGCTGCTGAAAGGTCTTGAGACGCTTGCGGT
CCGGGTGGACTATTCCAACCGGTCGGCACAGCGGGTCGCCGAGTTCCTGGAAGGCCACCCGGCCGTGCGC
TGGGTGAAATACCCGTTCCTCCAGTCGCATCCGCAGTACGAGCTGGCCAAGCGGCAGATGCGCGGCGGTG
GCACCGTGGTGACCTTCGAACTCGACGGCGACGACGGCAAGGCCCGCGCGTTCGAGGTGCTCGACAAGCT
GCGCGTCATCGACATCTCCAACAACCTGGGTGACGCCAAATCGCTGATCACGCACCCCGCCACCACGACC
CACCGGGCCATGGGCCCGGAGGGCCGCGCCGCGATCGGCCTGGGAGACGGTGTCGTGCGCATCTCGATCG
GCCTGGAGGGCACCGAGGACCTGATCGCCGACCTCGACCAGGCGCTGAGCAAGCTTGGTGCGGCCGCGGG
CAACACGCCTGGCATCAATCTGATCAAGGAGGACATGCGTGTCAAGGTGCATATGGAGGGCAACGTGAAC
GGTCACGCCTTCGTGATCGAGGGGGAGGGTAAGGGTAAGCCTTACGAAGGGACCCAGACCGCCAACCTCA
CCGTCAAGGAGGGCGCCCCTCTCCCATTCTCGTACGATATCCTCACTACCGCGGTGCATTACGGGAACCG
CGTGTTCACCAAGTACCCCGAGGATATCCCTGACTACTTCAAGCAGAGCTTCCCGGAGGGATACTCCTGG
GAGCGGACGATGACCTTCGAAGACAAGGGTATCTGTACGATCCGCAGCGACATCTCGCTGGAAGGGGACT
GTTTCTTCCAGAACGTCCGTTTCAAGGGGACCAACTTTCCGCCGAACGGCCCGGTCATGCAGAAGAAGAC
CCTCAAGTGGGAGCCGAGCACGGAGAAGCTGCACGTTCGGGACGGCCTCCTGGTCGGCAACATCAACATG
GCGCTGCTGCTGGAAGGCGGCGGCCACTACCTATGCGACTTCAAGACCACGTACAAAGCGAAGAAGGTCG
TCCAGCTGCCCGACGCGCACTTCGTGGACCACCGCATCGAAATCCTGGGGAACGATTCGGACTACAACAA
GGTCAAGTTGTACGAGCACGCTGTGGCACGCTATAGCCCGCTCCCGTCGCAGGTCTGGTTCGAAGGCGGC
GGCGGGGAGAACCTGTATTTCCAGGACTACAAGGACGACGACGACAAGTGATTTAAATAACCCCTTGGGG
CCTCTAAACGGGTCTTGAGGGGTTTTTTGTTAACTAGCGTACGATCGAATTCCTGCAGCTCACGGTAACT
GATGCCGTATTTGCAGTACCAGCGTACGGCCCACAGAATGATGTCACGCTGAAAATGCCGGCCTTTGAAT
GGGTTCATGTGCAGCTCCATCAGCAAAAGGGGATGATAAGTTTATCACCACCGACTATTTGCAACAGTGC
CGTTGATCGTGCTATGATCGACTGATGTCATCAGCGGTGGAGTGCAATGTCGTGCAATACGAATGGCGAA
AAGCCGAGCTCATCGGTCAGCTTCTCAACCTTGGGGTTACCCCCGGCGGTGTGCTGCTGGTCCACAGCTC
CTTCCGTAGCGTCCGGCCCCTCGAAGATGGGCCACTTGGACTGATCGAGGCCCTGCGTGCTACGCTGGGT
CCGGGAGGGACGCTCGTCATGCCCTCGTGGTCAGGTCTGGACGACGAGCCGTTCGATCCTGCCACGTCGC
CCGTTACACCGGACCTTGGAGTTGTCTCTGACACATTCTGGCGCCTGCCAAATGTAAAGCGCAGCGCCCA
TCCATTTGCCTTTGCGGCAGCGGGGCCACAGGCAGAGCAGATCATCTCTGATCCATTGCCCCTGCCACCT
TACTCGCCTGCAAGCCCGGTCGCCCGTGTCCATGAACTCGATGGGCAGGTACTTCTCCTCGGCGTGGGAC
ACGATGCCAACACGACGCTGCATCTTGCCGAGTTGATGGCAAAGGTTCCCTATGGGGTGCCGAGACACTG
CACCATTCTTCAGGATGGCAAGTTGGTACGCGTCGATTATCTCGAGAATGACCACTGCTGTGAGCGCTTT
GCCTTGGCGGACAGGTGGCTCAAGGAGAAGAGCCTTCAGAAGGAAGGTCCAGTCGGTCATGCCTTTGCTC
GGTTGATCCGCTCCCGCGACATTGTGGCGACAGCCCTGGGTCAACTGGGCCGAGATCCGTTGATCTTCCT
GCATCCGCCAGAGGCGGGATGCGAAGAATGCGATGCCGCTCGCCAGTCGATTGGCTGAGCTCATGAGCGG
AGAACGAGATGACGTTGGAGGGGCAAGGTCGCGCTGATTGCTGGGGCAACACGGGGGATCCACTAGTTCC
ATGAGCGTCAGACCCCGTAGAAAAGATCAAAGGATCTTCTTGAGATCCTTTTTTTCTGCGCGTAATCTGC
TGCTTGCAAACAAAAAAACCACCGCTACCAGCGGTGGTTTGTTTGCCGGATCAAGAGCTACCAACTCTTT
TTCCGAAGGTAACTGGCTTCAGCAGAGCGCAGATACCAAATACTGTCCTTCTAGTGTAGCCGTAGTTAGG
CCACCACTTCAAGAACTCTGTAGCACCGCCTACATACCTCGCTCTGCTAATCCTGTTACCAGTGGCTGCT
GCCAGTGGCGATAAGTCGTGTCTTACCGGGTTGGACTCAAGACGATAGTTACCGGATAAGGCGCAGCGGT
CGGGCTGAACGGGGGGTTCGTGCACACAGCCCAGCTTGGAGCGAACGACCTACACCGAACTGAGATACCT
ACAGCGTGAGCTATGAGAAAGCGCCACGCTTCCCGAGGGGAGAAAGGCGGACAGGTATCCGGTAAGCGGC
AGGGTCGGAACAGGAGAGCGCACGAGGGAGCTTCCAGGGGGAAACGCCTGGTATCTTTATAGTCCTGTCG
GGTTTCGCCACCTCTGACTTGAGCGTCGATTTTTGTGATGCTCGTCAGGGGGGCGGAGCCTATGGAAAAA
CGCCAGCAACGCGGCCTTTTTACGGTTCCTGGCCTTTTGCTGGCCTTTTGCTCACATGTTCTTTCCTGCG
TTATCCCCTGATTCTGTGGATAACCGTATTACCGCCTTTGAGTGAGCTGATACCGCTCGCCGCAGCCGAA
CGACCGAGCGCAACGCGTGCGGCCGCGGTACCCGGGGATCCTCTAGAGTCGACCACCAAGGGCACCATCT
CTGCTTGGGCCACCCCGTTGGCCGCAGCCAGCTCGCTGAGAGCCGTGAACGACAGGGCGAACGCCAGCCC
GCCGACGGCGAGGGTTCCGACCGCTGCAACTCCCGGTGCAACCTTGTCCCGGTCTATTCTCTTCACTGCA
CCAGCTCCAATCTGGTGTGAATGCCCCTCGTCTGTTCGCGCAGGCGGGGGGCTCTATTCGTTTGTCAGCA
TCGAAAGTAGCCAGATCAGGGATGCGTTGCAACCGCGTATGCCCAGGTCAGAAGAGTCGCACAAGAGTTG
CAGACCCCTGGAAAGAAAAATGGCCAGAGGGCGAAAACACCCTCTGACCAGCGGAGCGGGCGACGGGAAT
CGAACCCGCGTAGCTAGTTTGGAAGAATGGGTGTCTGCCGACCACATATGGGCCGGTCAAGATAGGTTTT
TACCCCCTCTCGGCTGCATCCTCTAAGTGGAAAGAAATTGCAGGTCGTAGAAGCGCGTTGAAGCCTGAGA
GTTGCACAGGAGTTGCAACCCGGTAGCCTTGTTCACGACGAGAGGAGACCTAGTTGGCACGTCGCGGATG
GGGATCGCTGAAGACTCAGCGCAGCGGGAGGATCCAAGCCTCATACGTCAACCCGCAGGACGGTGTGAGG
TACTACGCGCTGCAGACCTACGACAACAAGATGGACGCCGAAGCCTGGCTCGCGGGCGAGAAGCGGCTCA
TCGAGATGGAGACCTGGACCCCTCCACAGGACCGGGCGAAGAAGGCAGCCGCCAGCGCCATCACGCTGGA
GGAGTACACCCGGAAGTGGCTCGTGGAGCGCGACCTCGCAGACGGCACCAGGGATCTGTACAGCGGGCAC
GCGGAGCGCCGCATCTACCCGGTGCTAGGTGAAGTGGCGGTCACAGAGATGACGCCAGCTCTGGTGCGTG
CGTGGTGGGCCGGGATGGGTAGGAAGCACCCGACTGCCCGCCGGCATGCCTACAACGTCCTCCGGGCGGT
GATGAACACAGCGGTCGAGGACAAGCTGATCGCAGAGAACCCGTGCCGGATCGAGCAGAAGGCAGCCGAT
GAGCGCGACGTAGAGGCGCTGACGCCTGAGGAGCTGGACATCGTCGCCGCTGAGATCTTCGAGCACTACC
GGATCGCGGCATACATCCTGGCGTGGACGAGCCTCCGGTTCGGAGAGCTGATCGAGCTTCGCCGCAAGGA
CATCGTGGACGACGGCATGACGATGAAGCTCCGGGTGCGCCGTGGCGCTTCCCGCGTGGGGAACAAGATC
GTCGTTGGCAACGCCAAGACCGTCCGGTCGAAGCGTCCTGTGACGGTTCCGCCTCACGTCGCGGAGATGA
TCCGAGCGCACATGAAGGACCGTACGAAGATGAACAAGGGCCCCGAGGCATTCCTGGTGACCACGACGCA
GGGCAACCGGCTGTCGAAGTCCGCGTTCACCAAGTCGCTGAAGCGTGGCTACGCCAAGATCGGTCGGCCG
GAACTCCGCATCCACGACCTCCGCGCTGTCGGCGCTACGTTCGCCGCTCAGGCAGGTGCGACGACCAAGG
AGCTGATGGCCCGTCTCGGTCACACGACTCCTAGGATGGCGATGAAGTACCAGATGGCGTCTGAGGCCCG
CGACGAGGCTATCGCTGAGGCGATGTCCAAGCTGGCCAAGACCTCCTGAAACGCAAAAAGCCCCCCTCCC
AAGGACACTGAGTCCTAAAGAGGGGGGTTTCTTGTCAGTACGCGAAGAACCACGCCTGGCCGCGAGCGCC
AGCAC
