>Addgene plasmid #174911 | pMSR:MSMEG_0769:Dendra | depositor partial sequence | sequence record 339305 | partial
ATGACCGACGACATCCCATCCGTTCGCATCCCGGCGCCCCTGCCCGACGGCGTGAGCCAGGCGACCATCG
GCGTGCGCGGCGGCCTGCTGCGTTCGGGTTTCGAAGAGACCGCCGAGGCGATGTATCTGACGTCGGGTTA
CGTCTACGAGACCGCCGCGGCCGCCGAGAAGGCGTTCACCGGCGACATCGACCGCTACGTGTACTCGCGT
TACGGCAACCCGACGATATCGATGTTCGAGGAGCGGTTGCGGCTCATCGAGGGCGCGCCCGCGTGTTTCG
CGACCGCCACCGGCATGGCCGCGGTGTTCACCGCGCTCGGGGCGCTGCTGGGGGCGGGGGACCGGTTGGT
CGCCGCGCGCAGCCTGTTCGGATCGTGTTTCGTGGTGTGCAACGAGATCCTGCCGCGCTGGGGGGTCGAG
ACCGTGTTCGTCGACGGCGACGATCTCTCGCAGTGGGAGGAAGCCCTTTCGGTGCCCACGACGGCGGTGT
TCTTCGAGACGCCGTCGAACCCCATGCAGTCGCTGGTCGACATCGCCGCGGTATCGGAGATGGCCCACGC
CGCAGGTGCGAAAGTGGTGCTGGACAATGTGTTCGCCACACCGCTGCTGCAGCAGGGCATCCCGATGGGC
GCCGATGTGGTGGTGTACTCGGGCACCAAGCACATCGACGGCCAGGGCCGTGTGCTCGGCGGGGCCATCC
TCGGTGATCAGGAGTACATCGACGGCCCGGTGCAGAAGCTCATGCGCCACACCGGCCCCGCGATCAGCGC
GTTCAACGCCTGGGTGCTGCTGAAAGGTCTTGAGACGCTTGCGGTCCGGGTGGACTATTCCAACCGGTCG
GCACAGCGGGTCGCCGAGTTCCTGGAAGGCCACCCGGCCGTGCGCTGGGTGAAATACCCGTTCCTCCAGT
CGCATCCGCAGTACGAGCTGGCCAAGCGGCAGATGCGCGGCGGTGGCACCGTGGTGACCTTCGAACTCGA
CGGCGACGACGGCAAGGCCCGCGCGTTCGAGGTGCTCGACAAGCTGCGCGTCATCGACATCTCCAACAAC
CTGGGTGACGCCAAATCGCTGATCACGCACCCCGCCACCACGACCCACCGGGCCATGGGCCCGGAGGGCC
GCGCCGCGATCGGCCTGGGAGACGGTGTCGTGCGCATCTCGATCGGCCTGGAGGGCACCGAGGACCTGAT
CGCCGACCTCGACCAGGCGCTGAGC
